Addgene plasmid #224552: pGWB402SC
Purpose: (Empty Backbone) Empty, Gateway-compatible expression vector for transient transformation of N. benthamiana leaves. Vector backbone encodes C-terminal Twin-Strep-HA tags. Duplicated 35S promoter and 35S terminator.
Depositing lab: Paul Schulze-Lefert. Depositing organization: Max Planck Institute for Plant Breeding Research. Publication: The barley MLA13-AVR(A13) heterodimer reveals principles for immunoreceptor recognition of RNase-like powdery mildew effectors. Lawson AW, Flores-Ibarra A, Cao Y, An C, Neumann U, Gunkel M, Saur IML, Chai J, Behrmann E, Schulze-Lefert P. EMBO J. 2025 Jun;44(11):3210-3230. doi: 10.1038/s44318-025-00373-9. Epub 2025 Feb 13. PubMed 39948409.
Backbone
  Vector backbone: pGWB402S
  Backbone size (bp): 11324
  Vector type: Plant Expression
  Promoter: 2 X 35S
  Tag / fusion protein: Twin-Strep-HA (C terminal on backbone)
Growth in bacteria
  Bacterial resistance: Chloramphenicol and Spectinomycin, 25 & 50 μg/mL
  Growth temperature: 37°C
  Growth strain: ccdB Survival
  Copy number: Unknown
Gene/Insert
  Cloning method: Gateway Cloning
Terms and licenses: Academic/Nonprofit Terms; Industry Terms: Not Available to Industry
Depositor comments: Please visit https://doi.org/10.1101/2024.07.14.603419 for bioRxiv preprint.
How to cite: pGWB402SC was a gift from Paul Schulze-Lefert (Addgene plasmid # 224552 ; http://n2t.net/addgene:224552 ; RRID:Addgene_224552)
