[The description below was written by a language model from this plasmid's Addgene catalogue record and pLannotate feature annotations shown in this document.]
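Description:
pGWB402SC is an empty, Gateway-compatible binary plant expression vector built on the pGWB402S backbone (about 11.3 kb). It is intended for transient expression of proteins in Nicotiana benthamiana leaves. The backbone carries the pVS1 replication module (oriV, RepA and the StaA stability protein), which normally supports maintenance in Agrobacterium. It also has a ColE1/pBR322-type origin with the bom mobilisation region for propagation in E. coli. Bacterial selection relies on an aadA spectinomycin/streptomycin resistance gene outside the T-DNA. The unrecombined vector additionally confers chloramphenicol resistance from its Gateway cassette. Because that cassette contains the ccdB toxin gene, the empty plasmid must be kept in a ccdB-tolerant strain.

Nopaline-type left and right border repeats define the T-DNA, which holds two units. The first is a NOS promoter–NeoR/KanR (nptII)–NOS terminator cassette, a plant selectable marker for kanamycin that is not needed for transient assays. The second is the expression cassette: a CaMV 35S promoter with duplicated enhancer, then attR1, the CmR and ccdB genes, attR2, and a CaMV 35S polyadenylation signal. An LR reaction with an entry clone replaces the CmR–ccdB segment with the gene of interest, and loss of ccdB counter-selects against non-recombinant plasmids.

According to the catalogue entry, the backbone encodes a C-terminal Twin-Strep-HA tag, so inserts lacking a stop codon are fused to it. This tag is not annotated in the feature table, but it presumably sits in the unannotated stretch between attR2 and the terminator. Twin-Strep tags are commonly used for affinity purification and HA for immunodetection. The associated publication concerns a barley immune receptor–powdery mildew effector complex.
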