Features (pLannotate 1.2.2; 27 found; start..end, strand, type, name):
    287..688     +  CDS            Y4CG_SINFN (fragment): Protein inferred from homology: Swiss-Prot protein existence level 3. From Sinorhizobium fredii (strain NBRC 101917 / NGR234).
   1248..1877    +  CDS            pVS1 StaA: stability protein from the Pseudomonas plasmid pVS1 (Heeb et al., 2000)
   2306..3379    +  CDS            pVS1 RepA: replication protein from the Pseudomonas plasmid pVS1 (Heeb et al., 2000)
   3445..3639    +  rep_origin     pVS1 oriV: origin of replication for the Pseudomonas plasmid pVS1 (Heeb et al., 2000)
   3842..3881    +  CDS            rop (fragment): Rop protein, which maintains plasmids at low copy number; rop
   3983..4123    +  misc_feature   bom: basis of mobility region from pBR322
   4309..4897    -  rep_origin     ori: high-copy-number ColE1/pMB1/pBR322/pUC origin of replication
   5143..5930    -  CDS            SmR (fragment): aminoglycoside adenylyltransferase (Murphy, 1985); aadA; confers resistance to spectinomycin and streptomycin
   5941..5997    -  CDS            GmR (fragment): gentamycin acetyltransferase; aacC1; confers resistance to gentamycin
   6173..6196    -  promoter       Pc promoter (fragment): intI1 (promoter lies within the coding sequence); class 1 integron promoter
   6455..6479    +  misc_feature   LB T-DNA repeat: left border repeat from nopaline C58 T-DNA
   6685..6868    +  promoter       NOS promoter: nopaline synthase promoter NOS promoter
   6889..7683    +  CDS            NeoR/KanR: aminoglycoside phosphotransferase from Tn5; aph(3')-II (or nptII); confers resistance to neomycin, kanamycin, and G418 (Geneticin®)
   7704..7853    +  CDS            ble (fragment): BLE_KLEPN - Experimental evidence at protein level: Swiss-Prot protein existence level 1. Binding protein with a strong affinity to the bleomycin family of antibiotics. Binds to CL990; an antimitotic-antibiotic compound. From Klebsiella pneumoniae.
   7860..8066    +  CDS            ocd (fragment): OCD_AGRFC - Experimental evidence at protein level: Swiss-Prot protein existence level 1. Catalyzes the conversion of L-ornithine into L-proline with release of ammonia. Is involved in the utilization of nopaline, a catabolic pathway that proceeds through L-arginine and L-ornithine to L-proline. Nopaline is a predominant opine in plant cells transformed with Ti plasmid pTiC58. From Agrobacterium fabrum (strain C58 / ATCC 33970) (Agrobacterium tumefaciens (strain C58)).
   8073..8325    +  terminator     NOS terminator: nopaline synthase terminator and poly(A) signal
   8373..9043    +  promoter       CaMV 35S promoter (enhanced): cauliflower mosaic virus 35S promoter with a duplicated enhancer region
   9060..9184    +  protein_bind   attR1: mutant version of attR; recombination site for the Gateway® LR reaction LR Clonase™
   9209..9239    +  promoter       lac UV5 promoter: E. coli lac promoter with an "up" mutation
   9263..9292    +  promoter       cat promoter (fragment): promoter of the E. coli cat gene encoding chloramphenicol acetyltransferase
   9293..9952    +  CDS            CmR: chloramphenicol acetyltransferase; cat; confers resistance to chloramphenicol
  10131..10289   +  CDS            ccdA (fragment): CCDA_ECO57 - Also known as H, letA. Experimental evidence at protein level: Swiss-Prot protein existence level 1. Antitoxin component of a type II toxin-antitoxin (TA) system which inhibits the post-segregational killing (PSK) of plasmid-free cells, also referred to as a plasmid addiction system. Binds to and blocks the activity of CcdB; will also remove bound CcdB protein from the CcdB-GyrA complex by forming a CcdA-CcdB complex, a process termed rejuvenation. Functions as a transcriptional corepressor for the ccdAB operon, repression also requires CcdB (By similarity). From Escherichia coli
  10294..10596   +  CDS            ccdB: CCDB_ECOLI - Also known as G, letB, letD. Experimental evidence at protein level: Swiss-Prot protein existence level 1. Toxic component of a type II toxin-antitoxin (TA) system, functioning in plasmid maintainence. Responsible for the post- segregational killing (PSK) of plasmid-free cells, also referred to as a plasmid addiction system. Half-life of over 2 hours. Cell killing by CcdB is accompanied by filamentation, defects in chromosome and plasmid segregation, defects in cell division, formation of anucleate cells, decreased DNA synthesis and plasmid loss. Interferes with the activity of DN
  10640..10764   -  protein_bind   attR2: mutant version of attR; recombination site for the Gateway® LR reaction LR Clonase™
  11009..11168   +  polyA_signal   CaMV poly(A) signal (fragment): cauliflower mosaic virus polyadenylation signal
  11175..11195   -  misc_feature   MCS (fragment): pBluescript multiple cloning site
  11243..11267   +  misc_feature   RB T-DNA repeat: right border repeat from nopaline C58 T-DNA
>Addgene plasmid #224552 | pGWB402SC | addgene full sequence | sequence record 444737 | Addgene NGS Result
AGGTTTATCCGTTCGTCCATTTGTATGTGCATGCCAACCACAGGGTTCCCCTCGGGATCAAAGTACTTTG
ATCCAACCCCTCCGCTGCTATAGTGCAGTCGGCTTCTGACGTTCAGTGCAGCCGTCTTCTGAAAACGACA
TGTCGCACAAGTCCTAAGTTACGCGACAGGCTGCCGCCCTGCCCTTTTCCTGGCGTTTTCTTGTCGCGTG
TTTTAGTCGCATAAAGTAGAATACTTGCGACTAGAACCGGAGACATTACGCCATGAACAAGAGCGCCGCC
GCTGGCCTGCTGGGCTATGCCCGCGTCAGCACCGACGACCAGGACTTGACCAACCAACGGGCCGAACTGC
ACGCGGCCGGCTGCACCAAGCTGTTTTCCGAGAAGATCACCGGCACCAGGCGCGACCGCCCGGAGCTGGC
CAGGATGCTTGACCACCTACGCCCTGGCGACGTTGTGACAGTGACCAGGCTAGACCGCCTGGCCCGCAGC
ACCCGCGACCTACTGGACATTGCCGAGCGCATCCAGGAGGCCGGCGCGGGCCTGCGTAGCCTGGCAGAGC
CGTGGGCCGACACCACCACGCCGGCCGGCCGCATGGTGTTGACCGTGTTCGCCGGCATTGCCGAGTTCGA
GCGTTCCCTAATCATCGACCGCACCCGGAGCGGGCGCGAGGCCGCCAAGGCCCGAGGCGTGAAGTTTGGC
CCCCGCCCTACCCTCACCCCGGCACAGATCGCGCACGCCCGCGAGCTGATCGACCAGGAAGGCCGCACCG
TGAAAGAGGCGGCTGCACTGCTTGGCGTGCATCGCTCGACCCTGTACCGCGCACTTGAGCGCAGCGAGGA
AGTGACGCCCACCGAGGCCAGGCGGCGCGGTGCCTTCCGTGAGGACGCATTGACCGAGGCCGACGCCCTG
GCGGCCGCCGAGAATGAACGCCAAGAGGAACAAGCATGAAACCGCACCAGGACGGCCAGGACGAACCGTT
TTTCATTACCGAAGAGATCGAGGCGGAGATGATCGCGGCCGGGTACGTGTTCGAGCCGCCCGCGCACGTC
TCAACCGTGCGGCTGCATGAAATCCTGGCCGGTTTGTCTGATGCCAAGCTGGCGGCCTGGCCGGCCAGCT
TGGCCGCTGAAGAAACCGAGCGCCGCCGTCTAAAAAGGTGATGTGTATTTGAGTAAAACAGCTTGCGTCA
TGCGGTCGCTGCGTATATGATGCGATGAGTAAATAAACAAATACGCAAGGGGAACGCATGAAGGTTATCG
CTGTACTTAACCAGAAAGGCGGGTCAGGCAAGACGACCATCGCAACCCATCTAGCCCGCGCCCTGCAACT
CGCCGGGGCCGATGTTCTGTTAGTCGATTCCGATCCCCAGGGCAGTGCCCGCGATTGGGCGGCCGTGCGG
GAAGATCAACCGCTAACCGTTGTCGGCATCGACCGCCCGACGATTGACCGCGACGTGAAGGCCATCGGCC
GGCGCGACTTCGTAGTGATCGACGGAGCGCCCCAGGCGGCGGACTTGGCTGTGTCCGCGATCAAGGCAGC
CGACTTCGTGCTGATTCCGGTGCAGCCAAGCCCTTACGACATATGGGCCACCGCCGACCTGGTGGAGCTG
GTTAAGCAGCGCATTGAGGTCACGGATGGAAGGCTACAAGCGGCCTTTGTCGTGTCGCGGGCGATCAAAG
GCACGCGCATCGGCGGTGAGGTTGCCGAGGCGCTGGCCGGGTACGAGCTGCCCATTCTTGAGTCCCGTAT
CACGCAGCGCGTGAGCTACCCAGGCACTGCCGCCGCCGGCACAACCGTTCTTGAATCAGAACCCGAGGGC
GACGCTGCCCGCGAGGTCCAGGCGCTGGCCGCTGAAATTAAATCAAAACTCATTTGAGTTAATGAGGTAA
AGAGAAAATGAGCAAAAGCACAAACACGCTAAGTGCCGGCCGTCCGAGCGCACGCAGCAGCAAGGCTGCA
ACGTTGGCCAGCCTGGCAGACACGCCAGCCATGAAGCGGGTCAACTTTCAGTTGCCGGCGGAGGATCACA
CCAAGCTGAAGATGTACGCGGTACGCCAAGGCAAGACCATTACCGAGCTGCTATCTGAATACATCGCGCA
GCTACCAGAGTAAATGAGCAAATGAATAAATGAGTAGATGAATTTTAGCGGCTAAAGGAGGCGGCATGGA
AAATCAAGAACAACCAGGCACCGACGCCGTGGAATGCCCCATGTGTGGAGGAACGGGCGGTTGGCCAGGC
GTAAGCGGCTGGGTTGTCTGCCGGCCCTGCAATGGCACTGGAACCCCCAAGCCCGAGGAATCGGCGTGAG
CGGTCGCAAACCATCCGGCCCGGTACAAATCGGCGCGGCGCTGGGTGATGACCTGGTGGAGAAGTTGAAG
GCCGCGCAGGCCGCCCAGCGGCAACGCATCGAGGCAGAAGCACGCCCCGGTGAATCGTGGCAAGCGGCCG
CTGATCGAATCCGCAAAGAATCCCGGCAACCGCCGGCAGCCGGTGCGCCGTCGATTAGGAAGCCGCCCAA
GGGCGACGAGCAACCAGATTTTTTCGTTCCGATGCTCTATGACGTGGGCACCCGCGATAGTCGCAGCATC
ATGGACGTGGCCGTTTTCCGTCTGTCGAAGCGTGACCGACGAGCTGGCGAGGTGATCCGCTACGAGCTTC
CAGACGGGCACGTAGAGGTTTCCGCAGGGCCGGCCGGCATGGCCAGTGTGTGGGATTACGACCTGGTACT
GATGGCGGTTTCCCATCTAACCGAATCCATGAACCGATACCGGGAAGGGAAGGGAGACAAGCCCGGCCGC
GTGTTCCGTCCACACGTTGCGGACGTACTCAAGTTCTGCCGGCGAGCCGATGGCGGAAAGCAGAAAGACG
ACCTGGTAGAAACCTGCATTCGGTTAAACACCACGCACGTTGCCATGCAGCGTACGAAGAAGGCCAAGAA
CGGCCGCCTGGTGACGGTATCCGAGGGTGAAGCCTTGATTAGCCGCTACAAGATCGTAAAGAGCGAAACC
GGGCGGCCGGAGTACATCGAGATCGAGCTAGCTGATTGGATGTACCGCGAGATCACAGAAGGCAAGAACC
CGGACGTGCTGACGGTTCACCCCGATTACTTTTTGATCGATCCCGGCATCGGCCGTTTTCTCTACCGCCT
GGCACGCCGCGCCGCAGGCAAGGCAGAAGCCAGATGGTTGTTCAAGACGATCTACGAACGCAGTGGCAGC
GCCGGAGAGTTCAAGAAGTTCTGTTTCACCGTGCGCAAGCTGATCGGGTCAAATGACCTGCCGGAGTACG
ATTTGAAGGAGGAGGCGGGGCAGGCTGGCCCGATCCTAGTCATGCGCTACCGCAACCTGATCGAGGGCGA
AGCATCCGCCGGTTCCTAATGTACGGAGCAGATGCTAGGGCAAATTGCCCTAGCAGGGGAAAAAGGTCGA
AAAGGTCTCTTTCCTGTGGATAGCACGTACATTGGGAACCCAAAGCCGTACATTGGGAACCGGAACCCGT
ACATTGGGAACCCAAAGCCGTACATTGGGAACCGGTCACACATGTAAGTGACTGATATAAAAGAGAAAAA
AGGCGATTTTTCCGCCTAAAACTCTTTAAAACTTATTAAAACTCTTAAAACCCGCCTGGCCTGTGCATAA
CTGTCTGGCCAGCGCACAGCCGAAGAGCTGCAAAAAGCGCCTACCCTTCGGTCGCTGCGCTCCCTACGCC
CCGCCGCTTCGCGTCGGCCTATCGCGGCCGCTGGCCGCTCAAAAATGGCTGGCCTACGGCCAGGCAATCT
ACCAGGGCGCGGACAAGCCGCGCCGTCGCCACTCGACCGCCGGCGCCCACATCAAGGCACCCTGCCTCGC
GCGTTTCGGTGATGACGGTGAAAACCTCTGACACATGCAGCTCCCGGAGACGGTCACAGCTTGTCTGTAA
GCGGATGCCGGGAGCAGACAAGCCCGTCAGGGCGCGTCAGCGGGTGTTGGCGGGTGTCGGGGCGCAGCCA
TGACCCAGTCACGTAGCGATAGCGGAGTGTATACTGGCTTAACTATGCGGCATCAGAGCAGATTGTACTG
AGAGTGCACCATATGCGGTGTGAAATACCGCACAGATGCGTAAGGAGAAAATACCGCATCAGGCGCTCTT
CCGCTTCCTCGCTCACTGACTCGCTGCGCTCGGTCGTTCGGCTGCGGCGAGCGGTATCAGCTCACTCAAA
GGCGGTAATACGGTTATCCACAGAATCAGGGGATAACGCAGGAAAGAACATGTGAGCAAAAGGCCAGCAA
AAGGCCAGGAACCGTAAAAAGGCCGCGTTGCTGGCGTTTTTCCATAGGCTCCGCCCCCCTGACGAGCATC
ACAAAAATCGACGCTCAAGTCAGAGGTGGCGAAACCCGACAGGACTATAAAGATACCAGGCGTTTCCCCC
TGGAAGCTCCCTCGTGCGCTCTCCTGTTCCGACCCTGCCGCTTACCGGATACCTGTCCGCCTTTCTCCCT
TCGGGAAGCGTGGCGCTTTCTCATAGCTCACGCTGTAGGTATCTCAGTTCGGTGTAGGTCGTTCGCTCCA
AGCTGGGCTGTGTGCACGAACCCCCCGTTCAGCCCGACCGCTGCGCCTTATCCGGTAACTATCGTCTTGA
GTCCAACCCGGTAAGACACGACTTATCGCCACTGGCAGCAGCCACTGGTAACAGGATTAGCAGAGCGAGG
TATGTAGGCGGTGCTACAGAGTTCTTGAAGTGGTGGCCTAACTACGGCTACACTAGAAGGACAGTATTTG
GTATCTGCGCTCTGCTGAAGCCAGTTACCTTCGGAAAAAGAGTTGGTAGCTCTTGATCCGGCAAACAAAC
CACCGCTGGTAGCGGTGGTTTTTTTGTTTGCAAGCAGCAGATTACGCGCAGAAAAAAAGGATCTCAAGAA
GATCCTTTGATCTTTTCTACGGGGTCTGACGCTCAGTGGAACGAAAACTCACGTTAAGGGATTTTGGTCA
TGCATGATATATCTCCCAATTTGTGTAGGGCTTATTATGCACGCTTAAAAATAATAAAAGCAGACTTGAC
CTGATAGTTTGGCTGTGAGCAATTATGTGCTTAGTGCATCTAACGCTTGAGTTAAGCCGCGCCGCGAAGC
GGCGTCGGCTTGAACGAATTTCTAGCTAGACATTATTTGCCGACTACCTTGGTGATCTCGCCTTTCACGT
AGTGGACAAATTCTTCCAACTGATCTGCGCGCGAGGCCAAGCGATCTTCTTCTTGTCCAAGATAAGCCTG
TCTAGCTTCAAGTATGACGGGCTGATACTGGGCCGGCAGGCGCTCCATTGCCCAGTCGGCAGCGACATCC
TTCGGCGCGATTTTGCCGGTTACTGCGCTGTACCAAATGCGGGACAACGTAAGCACTACATTTCGCTCAT
CGCCAGCCCAGTCGGGCGGCGAGTTCCATAGCGTTAAGGTTTCATTTAGCGCCTCAAATAGATCCTGTTC
AGGAACCGGATCAAAGAGTTCCTCCGCCGCTGGACCTACCAAGGCAACGCTATGTTCTCTTGCTTTTGTC
AGCAAGATAGCCAGATCAATGTCGATCGTGGCTGGCTCGAAGATACCTGCAAGAATGTCATTGCGCTGCC
ATTCTCCAAATTGCAGTTCGCGCTTAGCTGGATAACGCCACGGAATGATGTCGTCGTGCACAACAATGGT
GACTTCTACAGCGCGGAGAATCTCGCTCTCTCCAGGGGAAGCCGAAGTTTCCAAAAGGTCGTTGATCAAA
GCTCGCCGCGTTGTTTCATCAAGCCTTACGGTCACCGTAACCAGCAAATCAATATCACTGTGTGGCTTCA
GGCCGCCATCCACTGCGGAGCCGTACAAATGTACGGCCAGCAACGTCGGTTCGAGATGGCGCTCGATGAC
GCCAACTACCTCTGATAGTTGAGTCGATACTTCGGCGATCACCGCTTCCCCCATGATGTTTAACTTTGTT
TTAGGGCGACTGCCCTGCTGCGTAACATCGTTGCTGCTCCATAACATCAAACATCGACCCACGGCGTAAC
GCGCTTGCTGCTTGGATGCCCGAGGCATAGACTGTACCCCAAAAAAACAGTCATAACAAGCCATGAAAAC
CGCCACTGCGCCGTTACCACCGCTGCGTTCGGTCAAGGTTCTGGACCAGTTGCGTGAGCGCATACGCTAC
TTGCATTACAGCTTACGAACCGAACAGGCTTATGTCCACTGGGTTCGTGCCCGAATTGATCACAGGCAGC
AACGCTCTGTCATCGTTACAATCAACATGCTACCCTCCGCGAGATCATCCGTGTTTCAAACCCGGCAGCT
TAGTTGCCGTTCTTCCGAATAGCATCGGTAACATGAGCAAAGTCTGCCGCCTTACAACGGCTCTCCCGCT
GACGCCGTCCCGGACTGATGGGCTGCCTGTATCGAGTGGTGATTTTGTGCCGAGCTGCCGGTCGGGGAGC
TGTTGGCTGGCTGGTGGCAGGATATATTGTGGTGTAAACAAATTGACGCTTAGACAACTTAATAACACAT
TGCGGACGTTTTTAATGTACTGAATTAACGCCGAATTAGGCTGAATTTATTTCTGAATTCATCATGAGCG
GAGAATTAAGGGAGTCACGTTATGACCCCCGCCGATGACGCGGGACAAGCCGTTTTACGTTTGGAACTGA
CAGAACCGCAACGTTGAAGGAGCCACTCAGCCGCGGGTTTCTGGAGTTTAATGAGCTAAGCACATACGTC
AGAAACCATTATTGCGCGTTCAAAAGTCGCCTAAGGTCACTATCAGCTAGCAAATATTTCTTGTCAAAAA
TGCTCCACTGACGTTCCATAAATTCCCCTCGGTATCCAATTAGAGTCTCATATTCACTCTCAATCCAAAT
AATCTGCACCGGATCTGGATCGTTTCGCATGATTGAACAAGATGGATTGCACGCAGGTTCTCCGGCCGCT
TGGGTGGAGAGGCTATTCGGCTATGACTGGGCACAACAGACAATCGGCTGCTCTGATGCCGCCGTGTTCC
GGCTGTCAGCGCAGGGGCGCCCGGTTCTTTTTGTCAAGACCGACCTGTCCGGTGCCCTGAATGAACTGCA
GGACGAGGCAGCGCGGCTATCGTGGCTGGCCACGACGGGCGTTCCTTGCGCAGCTGTGCTCGACGTTGTC
ACTGAAGCGGGAAGGGACTGGCTGCTATTGGGCGAAGTGCCGGGGCAGGATCTCCTGTCATCTCACCTTG
CTCCTGCCGAGAAAGTATCCATCATGGCTGATGCAATGCGGCGGCTGCATACGCTTGATCCGGCTACCTG
CCCATTCGACCACCAAGCGAAACATCGCATCGAGCGAGCACGTACTCGGATGGAAGCCGGTCTTGTCGAT
CAGGATGATCTGGACGAAGAGCATCAGGGGCTCGCGCCAGCCGAACTGTTCGCCAGGCTCAAGGCGCGCA
TGCCCGACGGCGATGATCTCGTCGTGACCCATGGCGATGCCTGCTTGCCGAATATCATGGTGGAAAATGG
CCGCTTTTCTGGATTCATCGACTGTGGCCGGCTGGGTGTGGCGGACCGCTATCAGGACATAGCGTTGGCT
ACCCGTGATATTGCTGAAGAGCTTGGCGGCGAATGGGCTGACCGCTTCCTCGTGCTTTACGGTATCGCCG
CTCCCGATTCGCAGCGCATCGCCTTCTATCGCCTTCTTGACGAGTTCTTCTGAGCGGGACTCTGGGGTTC
GAAATGACCGACCAAGCGACGCCCAACCTGCCATCACGAGATTTCGATTCCACCGCCGCCTTCTATGAAA
GGTTGGGCTTCGGAATCGTTTTCCGGGACGCCGGCTGGATGATCCTCCAGCGCGGGGATCTCATGCTGGA
GTTCTTCGCCCACGGGATCTCTGCGGAACAGGCGGTCGAAGGTGCCGATATCATTACGACAGCAACGGCC
GACAAGCACAACGCCACGATCCTGAGCGACAATATGATCGGGCCCGGCGTCCACATCAACGGCGTCGGCG
GCGACTGCCCAGGCAAGACCGAGATGCACCGCGATATCTTGCTGCGTTCGGATATTTTCGTGGAGTTCCC
GCCACAGACCCGGATGATCCCCGATCGTTCAAACATTTGGCAATAAAGTTTCTTAAGATTGAATCCTGTT
GCCGGTCTTGCGATGATTATCATATAATTTCTGTTGAATTACGTTAAGCATGTAATAATTAACATGTAAT
GCATGACGTTATTTATGAGATGGGTTTTTATGATTAGAGTCCCGCAATTATACATTTAATACGCGATAGA
AAACAAAATATAGCGCGCAAACTAGGATAAATTATCGCGCGCGGTGTCATCTATGTTACTAGATCGGGAA
TTCAGAAATAGGCGCGCCCGGTTCAGAAGACCAGAGGGCTATTGAGACTTTTCAACAAAGGGTAATATCG
GGAAACCTCCTCGGATTCCATTGCCCAGCTATCTGTCACTTCATCGAAAGGACAGTAGAAAAGGAAGATG
GCTTCTACAAATGCCATCATTGCGATAAAGGAAAGGCTATCGTTCAAGATGCCTCTACCGACAGTGGTCC
CAAAGATGGACCCCCACCCACGAGGAACATCGTGGAAAAAGAAGACGTTCCAACCACGTCTTCAAAGCAA
GTGGATTGATGTGATACATGGTGGAGCACGACACTCTCGTCTACTCCAAGAATATCAAAGATACAGTCTC
AGAAGACCAGAGGGCTATTGAGACTTTTCAACAAAGGGTAATATCGGGAAACCTCCTCGGATTCCATTGC
CCAGCTATCTGTCACTTCATCGAAAGGACAGTAGAAAAGGAAGATGGCTTCTACAAATGCCATCATTGCG
ATAAAGGAAAGGCTATCGTTCAAGATGCCTCTACCGACAGTGGTCCCAAAGATGGACCCCCACCCACGAG
GAACATCGTGGAAAAAGAAGACGTTCCAACCACGTCTTCAAAGCAAGTGGATTGATGTGATATCTCCACT
GACGTAAGGGATGACGCACAATCCCACTATCCTTCGCAAGACCCTTCCTCTATATAAGGAAGTTCATTTC
ATTTGGAGAGGACCTCGAGGCTAGCATCAACAAGTTTGTACAAAAAAGCTGAACGAGAAACGTAAAATGA
TATAAATATCAATATATTAAATTAGATTTTGCATAAAAAACAGACTACATAATACTGTAAAACACAACAT
ATCCAGTCACTATGGCGGCCGCATTAGGCACCCCAGGCTTTACACTTTATGCTTCCGGCTCGTATAATGT
GTGGATTTTGAGTTAGGATCCGTCGAGATTTTCAGGAGCTAAGGAAGCTAAAATGGAGAAAAAAATCACT
GGATATACCACCGTTGATATATCCCAATGGCATCGTAAAGAACATTTTGAGGCATTTCAGTCAGTTGCTC
AATGTACCTATAACCAGACCGTTCAGCTGGATATTACGGCCTTTTTAAAGACCGTAAAGAAAAATAAGCA
CAAGTTTTATCCGGCCTTTATTCACATTCTTGCCCGCCTGATGAATGCTCATCCGGAATTCCGTATGGCA
ATGAAAGACGGTGAGCTGGTGATATGGGATAGTGTTCACCCTTGTTACACCGTTTTCCATGAGCAAACTG
AAACGTTTTCATCGCTCTGGAGTGAATACCACGACGATTTCCGGCAGTTTCTACACATATATTCGCAAGA
TGTGGCGTGTTACGGTGAAAACCTGGCCTATTTCCCTAAAGGGTTTATTGAGAATATGTTTTTCGTCTCA
GCCAATCCCTGGGTGAGTTTCACCAGTTTTGATTTAAACGTGGCCAATATGGACAACTTCTTCGCCCCCG
TTTTCACCATGGGCAAATATTATACGCAAGGCGACAAGGTGCTGATGCCGCTGGCGATTCAGGTTCATCA
TGCCGTTTGTGATGGCTTCCATGTCGGCAGAATGCTTAATGAATTACAACAGTACTGCGATGAGTGGCAG
GGCGGGGCGTAAAGATCTGGATCCGGCTTACTAAAAGCCAGATAACAGTATGCGTATTTGCGCGCTGATT
TTTGCGGTATAAGAATATATACTGATATGTATACCCGAAGTATGTCAAAAAGAGGTATGCTATGAAGCAG
CGTATTACAGTGACAGTTGACAGCGACAGCTATCAGTTGCTCAAGGCATATATGATGTCAATATCTCCGG
TCTGGTAAGCACAACCATGCAGAATGAAGCCCGTCGTCTGCGTGCCGAACGCTGGAAAGCGGAAAATCAG
GAAGGGATGGCTGAGGTCGCCCGGTTTATTGAAATGAACGGCTCTTTTGCTGACGAGAACAGGGGCTGGT
GAAATGCAGTTTAAGGTTTACACCTATAAAAGAGAGAGCCGTTATCGTCTGTTTGTGGATGTACAGAGTG
ATATTATTGACACGCCCGGGCGACGGATGGTGATCCCCCTGGCCAGTGCACGTCTGCTGTCAGATAAAGT
CTCCCGTGAACTTTACCCGGTGGTGCATATCGGGGATGAAAGCTGGCGCATGATGACCACCGATATGGCC
AGTGTGCCGGTCTCCGTTATCGGGGAAGAAGTGGCTGATCTCAGCCACCGCGAAAATGACATCAAAAACG
CCATTAACCTGATGTTCTGGGGAATATAAATGTCAGGCTCCCTTATACACAGCCAGTCTGCAGGTCGACC
ATAGTGACTGGATATGTTGTGTTTTACAGTATTATGTAGTCTGTTTTTTATGCAAAATCTAATTTAATAT
ATTGATATTTATATCATTTTACGTTTCTCGTTCAGCTTTCTTGTACAAAGTGGTTGATATCAAGGCCGCC
GACATCACCAGCCTGTACAAGAAAGTGGGGTGGAGCCATCCCCAGTTCGAGAAGGGCGGAGGATCTGGCG
GCGGAAGCGGCGGAGGAAGCTGGTCCCACCCTCAGTTTGAGAAAGGCACCGAGCTGGGCAGCACCATGGC
CAGCTACCCCTACGACGTGCCCGACTACGCCTGATCTAGAGTCCGCAAAAATCACCAGTCTCTCTCTACA
AATCTATCTCTCTCTATTTTTCTCCAGAATAATGTGTGAGTAGTTCCCAGATAAGGGAATTAGGGTTCTT
ATAGGGTTTCGCTCATGTGTTGAGCATATAAGAAACCCTTAGTATGTATTTGTATTTGTAAAATACTTCT
ATCAATAAAATTTCTAATTCCTAAAACCAAAATCCAGTGACCGGGCGGCCGCCACCGCGGTGGAGGGGGA
TCAGATTGTCGTTTCCCGCCTTCAGTTTAAACTATCAGTGTTTGACAGGATATATTGGCGGGTAAACCTA
AGAGAAAAGAGCGTTTATTAGAATAATCGGATATTTAAAAGGGCGTGAAA
